>Addgene plasmid #228216 | pTYB1-T4denV | addgene full sequence | sequence record 455996 | Addgene NGS Result
GCAACGTTCAAATCCGCTCCCGGCGGATTTGTCCTACTCAGGAGAGCGTTCACCGACAAACAACAGATAA
AACGAAAGGCCCAGTCTTTCGACTGAGCCTTTCGTTTTATTTGATGCCTGGGGAATTGGGAATTAATTCT
TGAAGACGAAAGGGCGGCATGCCGGCATGCACCATTCCTTGCGGCGGCGGTGCTCAACGGCCTCAACCTA
CTACTGGGCTGCTTCCTAATGCAGGAGTCGCATAAGGGAGAGCGTCGAGATCCCGGACACCATCGAATGG
CGCAAAACCTTTCGCGGTATGGCATGATAGCGCCCGGAAGAGAGTCAATTCAGGGTGGTGAATGTGAAAC
CAGTAACGTTATACGATGTCGCAGAGTATGCCGGTGTCTCTTATCAGACCGTTTCCCGCGTGGTGAACCA
GGCCAGCCACGTTTCTGCGAAAACGCGGGAAAAAGTGGAAGCGGCGATGGCGGAGCTGAATTACATTCCC
AACCGCGTGGCACAACAACTGGCGGGCAAACAGTCGTTGCTGATTGGCGTTGCCACCTCCAGTCTGGCCC
TGCACGCGCCGTCGCAAATTGTCGCGGCGATTAAATCTCGCGCCGATCAACTGGGTGCCAGCGTGGTGGT
GTCGATGGTAGAACGAAGCGGCGTCGAAGCCTGTAAAGCGGCGGTGCACAATCTTCTCGCGCAACGCGTC
AGTGGGCTGATCATTAACTATCCGCTGGATGACCAGGATGCCATTGCTGTGGAAGCTGCCTGCACTAATG
TTCCGGCGTTATTTCTTGATGTCTCTGACCAGACACCCATCAACAGTATTATTTTCTCCCATGAAGACGG
TACGCGACTGGGCGTGGAGCATCTGGTCGCATTGGGTCACCAGCAAATCGCGCTGTTAGCGGGCCCATTA
AGTTCTGTCTCGGCGCGTCTGCGTCTGGCTGGCTGGCATAAATATCTCACTCGCAATCAAATTCAGCCGA
TAGCGGAACGGGAAGGCGACTGGAGTGCCATGTCCGGTTTTCAACAAACCATGCAAATGCTGAATGAGGG
CATCGTTCCCACTGCGATGCTGGTTGCCAACGATCAGATGGCGCTGGGCGCAATGCGCGCCATTACCGAG
TCCGGGCTGCGCGTTGGTGCGGATATCTCGGTAGTGGGATACGACGATACCGAAGACAGCTCATGTTATA
TCCCGCCGTTAACCACCATCAAACAGGATTTTCGCCTGCTGGGGCAAACCAGCGTGGACCGCTTGCTGCA
ACTCTCTCAGGGCCAGGCGGTGAAGGGCAATCAGCTGTTGCCCGTCTCACTGGTGAAAAGAAAAACCACC
CTGGCGCCCAATACGCAAACCGCCTCTCCCCGCGCGTTGGCCGATTCATTAATGCAGCTGGCACGACAGG
TTTCCCGACTGGAAAGCGGGCAGTGAGCGCAACGCAATTAATGTAAGTTAGCTCACTCATTAGGCACCGG
GATCTCGACCGATGCCCTTGAGAGCCTTCAACCCAGTCAGCTCCTTCCGGTGGGCGCGGGGCATGACTAT
CGTCGCCGCACTTATGACTGTCTTCTTTATCATGCAACTCGTAGGACAGGTGCCGGCAGCGCTCTGGGTC
ATTTTCGGCGAGGACCGCTTTCGCTGGAGCGCGACGATGATCGGCCTGTCGCTTGCGGTATTCGGAATCT
TGCACGCCCTCGCTCAAGCCTTCGTCACTGGTCCCGCCACCAAACGTTTCGGCGAGAAGCAGGCCATTAT
CGCCGGCATGGCGGCCGACGCGCTGGGCTACGTCTTGCTGGCGTTCGGCTGGCATTGACCCTGAGTGATT
TTTCTCTGGTCCCGCCGCATCCATACCGCCAGTTGTTTACCCTCACAACGTTCCAGTAACCGGGCATGTT
CATCATCAGTAACCCGTATCGTGAGCATCCTCTCTCGTTTCATCGGTATCATTACCCCCATGAACAGAAA
TCCCCCTTACACGGAGGCATCAGTGACCAAACAGGAAAAAACCGCCCTTAACATGGCCCGCTTTATCAGA
AGCCAGACATTAACGCTTCTGGAGAAACTCAACGAGCTGGACGCGGATGAACAGGCAGACATCTGTGAAT
CGCTGCACGACCACGCTGATGAGCTTTACCGCAGCTGCCTCGCGCGTTTCGGTGATGACGGTGAAAACCT
CTGACACATGCAGCTCCCGGAGACGGTCACAGCTTGTCTGTAAGCGGATGCCGGGAGCAGACAAGCCCGT
CAGGGCGCGTCAGCGGGTGTTGGCGGGTGTCGGGGCGCAGCCATGACCCAGTCACGTAGCGATAGCGGAG
TGTATACTGGCTTAACTATGCGGCATCAGAGCAGATTGTACTGAGAGTGCACCATAGCTTCCTCGCTCAC
TGACTCGCTGCGCTCGGTCGTTCGGCTGCGGCGAGCGGTATCAGCTCACTCAAAGGCGGTAATACGGTTA
TCCACAGAATCAGGGGATAACGCAGGAAAGAACATGTGAGCAAAAGGCCAGCAAAAGGCCAGGAACCGTA
AAAAGGCCGCGTTGCTGGCGTTTTTCCATAGGCTCCGCCCCCCTGACGAGCATCACAAAAATCGACGCTC
AAGTCAGAGGTGGCGAAACCCGACAGGACTATAAAGATACCAGGCGTTTCCCCCTGGAAGCTCCCTCGTG
CGCTCTCCTGTTCCGACCCTGCCGCTTACCGGATACCTGTCCGCCTTTCTCCCTTCGGGAAGCGTGGCGC
TTTCTCATAGCTCACGCTGTAGGTATCTCAGTTCGGTGTAGGTCGTTCGCTCCAAGCTGGGCTGTGTGCA
CGAACCCCCCGTTCAGCCCGACCGCTGCGCCTTATCCGGTAACTATCGTCTTGAGTCCAACCCGGTAAGA
CACGACTTATCGCCACTGGCAGCAGCCACTGGTAACAGGATTAGCAGAGCGAGGTATGTAGGCGGTGCTA
CAGAGTTCTTGAAGTGGTGGCCTAACTACGGCTACACTAGAAGGACAGTATTTGGTATCTGCGCTCTGCT
GAAGCCAGTTACCTTCGGAAAAAGAGTTGGTAGCTCTTGATCCGGCAAACAAACCACCGCTGGTAGCGGT
GGTTTTTTTGTTTGCAAGCAGCAGATTACGCGCAGAAAAAAAGGATCTCAAGAAGATCCTTTGATCTTTT
CTACGGGGTCTGACGCTCAGTGGAACGAAAACTCACGTTAAGGGATTTTGGTCATGAGATTATCAAAAAG
GATCTTCACCTAGATCCTTT
[125 nt withheld, positions 3241-3365]
C
[141 nt withheld, positions 3367-3507]
CCTTTGACGTTGGAGTCCACGTTCTTT
[37 nt withheld, positions 3535-3571]
ACCCTATCTCGGGCTATTCTTTTGATTTATAAGGGATTTTGCCGATTTCGGCCTATTGGTTAAAAAATGA
GCTGATTTAACAAAAATTTAACGCGAATTTTAACAAAAT
[37 nt withheld, positions 3681-3717]
T
[38 nt withheld, positions 3719-3756]
AATCAATCTAAAGTATATATGAGTAAACTTGGTCTGACAGTTACCAATGCTTAATCAGTGAGGCACCTAT
CTCAGCGATCTGTCTATTTCGTTCATCCATAGTTGCCTGACTCCCCGTCGTGTAGATAACTACGATACGG
GAGGGCTTACCATCTGGCCCCAGTGCTGCAATGATACCGCGAGACCCACGCTCACCGGCTCCAGATTTAT
CAGCAATAAACCAGCCAGCCGGAAGGGCCGAGCGCAGAAGTGGTCCTGCAACTTTATCCGCCTCCATCCA
GTCTATTAATTGTTGCCGGGAAGCTAGAGTAAGTAGTTCGCCAGTTAATAGTTTGCGCAACGTTGTTGCC
ATTGCTACAGGCATCGTGGTGTCACGCTCGTCGTTTGGTATGGCTTCATTCAGCTCCGGTTCCCAACGAT
CAAGGCGAGTTACATGATCCCCCATGTTGTGCAAAAAAGCGGTTAGCTCCTTCGGTCCTCCGATCGTTGT
CAGAAGTAAGTTGGCCGCAGTGTTATCACTCATGGTTATGGCAGCACTGCATAATTCTCTTACTGTCATG
CCATCCGTAAGATGCTTTTCTGTGACTGGTGAGTACTCAACCAAGTCATTCTGAGAATAGTGTATGCGGC
GACCGAGTTGCTCTTGCCCGGCGTCAACACGGGATAATACCGCGCCACATAGCAGAACTTTAAAAGTGCT
CATCATTGGGAAACGTTCTTCGGGGCGAAAACTCTCAAGGATCTTACCGCTGTTGAGATCCAGTTCGATG
TAACCCACTCGTGCACCCAACTGATCTTCAGCATCTTTTACTTTCACCAGCGTTTCTGGGTGAGCAAAAA
CAGGAAGGCAAAATGCCGCAAAAAAGGGAATAAGGGCGACACGGAAATGTTGAATACTCATACTCTTCCT
TTTTCAATATTATTGAAGCATTTATCAGGGTTATTGTCTCATGAGCGGATACATATTTGAATGTATTTAG
AAAAATAAACAAATAGGGGTTCCGCGCACATTTCCCCGAAAAGTGCCACCTGACGTAGTTATCCGGATAT
AGTTCCTCCTTTCAGCAAAAAACCCCTCAAGACCCGTTTAGAGGCCCCAAGGGGTTATGCTAGTTATTGC
TCAGCGGTGGCAGCAGCCAACTCAGCTTCCTTTCGGGCTTTGTTAGCAGCCGGATCCCCTTCCTGCAGTC
ATTGAAGCTGCCACAAGGCAGGAACGTTGGATGGTTCCCATCCTGCCAAGGAGGTGTGGGGCTGCAAACA
TTTATACGTCTTGCCGTTATATGTGACCAATTGTCCCGCAGTATAAGCTGTGTTGACCTGCCAAGCGGAT
ACACCAGGATTTGTCGTGAGGCCTGAGTTCAGACCGGTCAGGCCACCGCATGCATGGACGACAACCTGGG
ATCCAAGCAAAAACTGATGATCAGAATCATCAGATAAAGTAATCCCATAATAATCGTCTTCCTTCAATTC
TTGTAACTCGAAATAAAATCCGCGGCACTCACGTGCAAAAGCAGCGGCGGGAGCAGGCCTGAATTTTTTA
GAGCCGGCACACTTCGAAAGAACGTTAAGCAAAACATCTCCACCAGACATATAAATAGCATAACTAATTT
TATGTTTGGTGACATTCATGTCAACCTTAGCAGGTTCTGCGTTAACCGAGACTACTAAGCCTAAAGAACG
AGCAAGGGAAACCAAACCATCTCTGACAGAAGTATGAATTGTCTTTATTGTTGCTTTAATACCATGCTCA
TCAGTAACATAGCCATCAGAATCAATTAGACCAGCAAGAAATGTTTCACGAGTACCGATATTGTCCGTAG
ACAAGAAAGAAGGAATATTTTTGACACCGTCCTTCAAGAATCCTAAGCCAACAATAGCGTCCCATAATGG
ATTCTCAGTATTAAGATTATTGCGAATACCATTACCTCTGACAACTTTAGAGTACAAATTAACAGTTTTG
GCAACTTGTGGTTCTTTTCTGTCCTTATACTCGGCGCACAAATTCAACTTTTCAGCATATTCAGTAACAC
GTTCCATCAAAGAAGTATCTCTGGAATCAACCGAAAAAGTTGCCCTGTCAGACAATCCATCACCAATCCA
TAAACCAAGTAAATAAGCAAGTACTTTTGGACCTTCAATGGTGAGATGAAACTTACTTTTTTGCATGTAG
TCGAAAAAGTGGTCATTCTCATAAAGAATTGGAGCGTAAGTCTGGTAGGTAGCTTTACGAACATGGGAAC
CCAACAGAGAAAGATCTCTGGCCTCAATAGTCCACTCAAAATAAGCTTTATTTGAAGCCTTTCTATAGGA
TTCTACTAATTCGTTGGCTCTCTCAGGCCCCTCAGATATTGGGTAGCTCTTTGAAACTTCCTTGACAAGC
TCAACAATTCTACCGTCGGGGGCTTTCTTTTGGCCCATCTCAAAAGTAATAACTTCAAAATATTCGACAC
CCTTAATGGTACGAGACAAACGGCGGACACTACGAGGTGTTCTAACAACCAACTCATGGGTCGCATTACA
CGTAAACTTGAGTAATTCTGGCACTTCACGACTTGAGTCACTTTTGTGGGCTCTGTGCTGACTTTTCTGC
ACGACGCTGTACATAGTTTCTCTTCCTCTGGGCAATTTAATTACCTCACGAGGTCTGCCATCTTTACCCA
TGACCTTATTACCAACCTCAATGTTTTCAATACATTCAATAGACCCATCCGCCATTAAAACATTGGTACC
CTTGGCAAAGCA
[411 nt withheld, positions 6499-6909]
CATATGCTCTTCCGCA
[124 nt withheld, positions 6926-7049]
NNNNNNNNNNNNNNNNNNNNNNNNNNNNNNNNNNNNNNNNNNNNNNNNNNNNNNNNNNNNNNNNNNNNNN
NNNNNNNNNNNNNNNNNNNNNNNNNNNNNN
[121 nt withheld, positions 7150-7270]
CATATGTATATCTCCTTCTTAAAGTTAAACAAAATTATTTCTAGAGGGGAATTGTTATCCGCTCACAATT
CCCCTATAGTGAGTCGTATTAATTTCGCGGGATCGAGATCCCCGGTTTAAACCGGGAATTAATTCCGATC
CCCAATTCCTGGCAGTTTATGGCGGGCGTCCTGCCCGCCACCCTCCGGGCCGTTGCTTCGCAACGTTCAA
ATCCGCTCCCGGCGGATTTGTCCTACTCAGGAGAGCGTTCACCGACAAACAACAGATAAAACGAAAGGCC
CAGTCTTTCGACTGAGCCTTTCGTTTTATTTGATGCCTGGGGAATTAATTCCTGGCAGTTTATGGCGGGC
GTCCTGCCCGCCACCCTCCGGGCCGTTGCTTCGCAACGTTCAAATCCGCTCCCGGCGGATTTGTCCTACT
CAGGAGAGCGTTCACCGACAAACAACAGATAAA
Features (pLannotate 1.2.2; 25 found; start..end, strand, type, name):
     27..113     -  terminator     rrnB T1 terminator: Escherichia coli rrnB; transcription terminator T1 from the E. coli rrnB gene
    165..258     +  CDS            TcR (fragment): tetracycline efflux protein; tet; confers resistance to tetracycline
    266..343     +  promoter       lacI promoter: lacI
    344..1426    +  CDS            lacI: lac repressor; lacI; The lac repressor binds to the lac operator to inhibit transcription in E. coli. This inhibition can be relieved by adding lactose or isopropyl-β-D-thiogalactopyranoside (IPTG).
   1439..1460    +  protein_bind   CAP binding site: CAP binding activates transcription in the presence of cAMP. E. coli catabolite activator protein
   1475..1797    +  CDS            TcR (fragment): tetracycline efflux protein; tet; confers resistance to tetracycline
   1832..1942    -  CDS            mbeC (fragment): MBEC_ECOLX - Experimental evidence at protein level: Swiss-Prot protein existence level 1. Required for efficient mobilization of ColE1 plasmid and is thus essential to promote the specific transfer of the plasmid during conjugation. Probably functions by inducing DNA bending, helping the MbeA relaxase to melt the DNA around the nic site and cleave the phosphodiester bond. Binds specifically double-stranded DNA (dsDNA) containing the ColE1 oriT but does not recognize the inverted repeat (IR). From Escherichia coli.
   1983..2174    +  CDS            rop: Rop protein, which maintains plasmids at low copy number; rop
   2276..2366    +  misc_feature   bom (fragment): basis of mobility region from pBR322
   2543..3131    -  rep_origin     ori: high-copy-number ColE1/pMB1/pBR322/pUC origin of replication
   3242..3755    +  rep_origin     M13 ori (sequence partly withheld): M13 bacteriophage origin of replication; arrow indicates direction of (+) strand synthesis
   3797..4657    -  CDS            AmpR: β-lactamase; bla; confers resistance to ampicillin, carbenicillin, and related antibiotics
   4658..4762    -  promoter       AmpR promoter: bla
   4822..4869    -  terminator     T7 terminator: transcription terminator for bacteriophage T7 RNA polymerase
   4877..4926    -  CDS            SET1 (fragment): solubility-enhancement tag derived from T7 phage gene 10B
   4948..5103    -  CDS            CBD: chitin binding domain from chitinase A1 (Watanabe et al., 1994); Bacillus circulans chiA
   5147..5677    -  CDS            Sce VMA intein 3' region: modified 3' region of the intein from the yeast Vma1 subunit of the vacuolar ATPase (Chong et al., 1998); Saccharomyces cerevisiae VMA1; C-terminal cleavage of this intein can be induced by thiols.
   5680..6498    -  CDS            Sce VMA intein 5' region: 5' region of the intein from the yeast Vma1 subunit of the vacuolar ATPase (Chong et al., 1998); Saccharomyces cerevisiae VMA1
   6499..6912    -  CDS            END5_BPT4 (sequence partly withheld): Experimental evidence at protein level: Swiss-Prot protein existence level 1. Participates in the repair of UV-damaged DNA by excising pyrimidine dimers that are the major UV-lesions (PubMed:6254991). DNA glycosylase activity hydrolyzes the glycosylic bond of the 5' pyrimidine of the dimer (PubMed:6254991). This leaves apurinic/apyrimidic (AP) sites in the DNA. These AP sites are removed by the AP lyase activity which cleaves the intrapyrimidine phosphodiester bond (PubMed:6254991). Catalysis proceeds via a protonated imine covalent intermediate between the alpha-amino group of the N-terminal
   6926..7273    -  CDS            END5_BPT4 (fragment) (sequence partly withheld): Experimental evidence at protein level: Swiss-Prot protein existence level 1. Participates in the repair of UV-damaged DNA by excising pyrimidine dimers that are the major UV-lesions (PubMed:6254991). DNA glycosylase activity hydrolyzes the glycosylic bond of the 5' pyrimidine of the dimer (PubMed:6254991). This leaves apurinic/apyrimidic (AP) sites in the DNA. These AP sites are removed by the AP lyase activity which cleaves the intrapyrimidine phosphodiester bond (PubMed:6254991). Catalysis proceeds via a protonated imine covalent intermediate between the alpha-amino group of the N-terminal
   7281..7303    -  RBS            RBS: efficient ribosome binding site from bacteriophage T7 gene 10 (Olins and Rangwala, 1989)
   7318..7342    -  protein_bind   lac operator: The lac repressor binds to the lac operator to inhibit transcription in E. coli. This inhibition can be relieved by adding lactose or isopropyl-β-D-thiogalactopyranoside (IPTG). lac repressor encoded by lacI
   7343..7361    -  promoter       T7 promoter: promoter for bacteriophage T7 RNA polymerase
   7496..7582    -  terminator     rrnB T1 terminator: Escherichia coli rrnB; transcription terminator T1 from the E. coli rrnB gene
   7679..7723    -  terminator     rrnB T1 terminator (fragment): Escherichia coli rrnB; transcription terminator T1 from the E. coli rrnB gene
