[The description below was written by a language model from this plasmid's Addgene catalogue record and pLannotate feature annotations shown in this document.]
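Description:
pTYB1-T4denV is a bacterial expression plasmid built on the New England BioLabs pTYB1 backbone (entered in the record as "pTBY1"), one of the intein-based affinity purification vectors. It is designed to produce bacteriophage T4 endonuclease V, the denV gene product, in E. coli BL21(DE3). The 7.7 kb plasmid replicates from a ColE1/pMB1-type origin with the rop gene and a bom fragment retained, carries an M13 origin for single-stranded DNA production, and is selected with ampicillin through the bla gene. Short tetracycline-resistance and mbeC fragments appear to be nonfunctional remnants of the pBR322-derived backbone.

The expression cassette consists of a T7 promoter with an adjacent lac operator, the T7 gene 10 ribosome binding site, the denV coding sequence, and a T7 terminator. A plasmid-borne lacI gene supplies repressor, so expression stays off until IPTG induction in a host that provides T7 RNA polymerase. denV is fused at its C terminus to the Saccharomyces cerevisiae VMA1 intein followed by the Bacillus circulans chitin binding domain. This lets the fusion protein be captured on chitin resin, after which thiol-induced intein cleavage releases the enzyme without a residual affinity tag. rrnB T1 terminators upstream of the promoter limit read-through transcription.

The annotation detects a full-length denV match directly abutting the intein and a second, partial denV match just upstream of it. The record does not explain this apparent duplication, so it should be checked against the sequence. The encoded enzyme is a pyrimidine dimer-specific DNA glycosylase/AP lyase that acts in the repair of UV-damaged DNA.
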