Addgene plasmid #228216: pTYB1-T4denV
Purpose: Expression in BL21(DE3) of T4 endonuclease V N-glycosylase UV repair enzyme
Depositing lab: Stephen Benkovic. Depositing organization: Pennsylvania State University.
Backbone
  Vector backbone: pTBY1
  Backbone manufacturer: New England BioLabs
  Vector type: Bacterial Expression
Growth in bacteria
  Bacterial resistance: Ampicillin, 100 μg/mL
  Growth temperature: 37°C
  Growth strain: DH5alpha
  Copy number: Unknown
Gene/Insert
  Gene/Insert name: denV
  Species: Escherichia phage T4
  Promoter: T7
  Tag / fusion protein: Sce VMA intein-chitin binding domain (C terminal on backbone)
  Cloning method: Unknown
  Sequencing primers: 5′ TAATACGACTCACTATAGGG
Terms and licenses: Academic/Nonprofit Terms; Industry Terms: Not Available to Industry
How to cite: pTYB1-T4denV was a gift from Stephen Benkovic (Addgene plasmid # 228216 ; http://n2t.net/addgene:228216 ; RRID:Addgene_228216)
