>Addgene plasmid #228216 | pTYB1-T4denV | depositor partial sequence | sequence record 447870 | pTYB1-T4denV sequence 417 bps
ATG
[411 nt withheld, positions 4-414]
TAA
